Addgene plasmid #133317: pXGFPC-5 Pxyl-dcas9 (Sth3)
Purpose: expresses dcas9 (Streptococcus thermophilus #3); repressed with 0.2% glucose, induced with 0.3% xylose; for homologous recombination at the xyl locus in Caulobacter crescentus; tetracycline resistance
Depositing lab: Michael Laub. Depositing organization: Massachusetts Institute of Technology. Publication: A CRISPR Interference System for Efficient and Rapid Gene Knockdown in Caulobacter crescentus. Guzzo M, Castro LK, Reisch CR, Guo MS, Laub MT. mBio. 2020 Jan 14;11(1):e02415-19. doi: 10.1128/mBio.02415-19. PubMed 31937638.
Backbone
  Vector backbone: pXGFPC-5
  Backbone size w/o insert (bp): 6296
  Total vector size (bp): 10463
  Vector type: Unspecified
Growth in bacteria
  Bacterial resistance: Tetracycline, 10 μg/mL
  Growth temperature: 37°C
  Growth strain: Top10
  Copy number: Unknown
Gene/Insert
  Gene/Insert name: dcas9 (Streptococcus thermophilus #3)
  Species: Streptococcus thermophilus
  Insert size (bp): 4167
  Promoter: xylose
  Cloning method: Gibson Cloning
  Sequencing primers: 5′ TGGTCAGACAACCTACTTGCCGTC; 3′ TCGGCTGCGGCGAGCGGTATCA
Resource information
  A portion of this plasmid was derived from a plasmid made by: Jeremy M. Rock "Programmable transcriptional repression in mycobacteria using an orthogonal CRISPR interference platform" Nature microbiology 2017
Terms and licenses: Academic/Nonprofit Terms; Industry Terms: Not Available to Industry
How to cite: pXGFPC-5 Pxyl-dcas9 (Sth3) was a gift from Michael Laub (Addgene plasmid # 133317 ; http://n2t.net/addgene:133317 ; RRID:Addgene_133317)
