[The description below was written by a language model from this plasmid's Addgene catalogue record, the feature table of its GenBank file and pLannotate feature annotations shown in this document.]
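Description:
pXGFPC-5 Pxyl-dcas9 (Sth3) is a 10.5 kb integrating plasmid built on the pXGFPC-5 backbone for delivering a catalytically dead Cas9 into Caulobacter crescentus. It is maintained in E. coli through a high-copy ColE1/pUC-type origin and selected with tetracycline, conferred by the tetA efflux pump together with its regulator tetR. An incP origin of transfer (oriT) is also annotated, which allows the plasmid to be mobilised by conjugation from a suitable donor strain. No Caulobacter-specific replication origin is annotated. In keeping with this, the record describes the plasmid as designed for homologous recombination at the chromosomal xyl locus, with tetracycline resistance marking integrants.

The payload is a roughly 4.2 kb dcas9 gene from Streptococcus thermophilus (the CRISPR3, or "Sth3", orthologue), inserted by Gibson assembly and partly derived from an earlier mycobacterial CRISPR interference plasmid. Expression is driven by the xylose-inducible promoter, so it is repressed by glucose and induced by xylose. Neither feature table annotates the promoter itself, but an unannotated stretch of about 2.3 kb lies upstream of the cas9 open reading frame and presumably carries the xyl-locus sequence. rrnB T1 and T2 terminator elements flank the cassette, insulating it from read-through transcription. Small fragments of cloning sites, lacZα and a chloramphenicol resistance gene are backbone remnants with no evident function. No GFP coding sequence is annotated despite the backbone name. No guide RNA element is annotated either, so a guide has to be supplied separately. The construct provides the inducible dCas9 component of a CRISPR interference system for rapid, tunable gene knockdown in Caulobacter.
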