LOCUS       Exported 10463 bp ds-DNA circular SYN 12-MAY-2021
DEFINITION  expresses dcas9 (Streptococcus thermophilus #3); repressed with 0.2%
            glucose, induced with 0.3% xylose; for homologous recombination at
            the xyl locus in Caulobacter crescentus; tetracycline resistance.
ACCESSION   .
VERSION     .
KEYWORDS    pXGFPC-5 Pxyl-dcas9 (Sth3)
SOURCE      synthetic DNA construct
  ORGANISM  synthetic DNA construct
REFERENCE   1 (bases 1 to 10463)
  AUTHORS   Guzzo M, Castro LK, Reisch CR, Guo MS, Laub MT.
  TITLE     A CRISPR Interference System for Efficient and Rapid Gene Knockdown
            in Caulobacter crescentus
  JOURNAL   mBio
REFERENCE   2 (bases 1 to 10463)
  AUTHORS   .
  TITLE     Direct Submission
  JOURNAL   Exported May 12, 2021 from SnapGene Server 1.1.58
            http://www.snapgene.com
FEATURES             Location/Qualifiers
     source          1..10463
                     /organism="synthetic DNA construct"
                     /mol_type="other DNA"
     primer_bind     89..105
                     /label=SK primer
                     /note="common sequencing primer, one of multiple similar
                     variants"
     terminator      106..152
                     /label=rrnB T1 terminator
                     /note="transcription terminator T1 from the E. coli rrnB
                     gene"
     primer_bind     complement(6994..7010)
                     /label=SK primer
                     /note="common sequencing primer, one of multiple similar
                     variants"
     primer_bind     complement(7021..7037)
                     /label=M13 fwd
                     /note="common sequencing primer, one of multiple similar
                     variants"
     rep_origin      complement(7235..7823)
                     /direction=LEFT
                     /label=ori
                     /note="high-copy-number ColE1/pMB1/pBR322/pUC origin of
                     replication"
     primer_bind     complement(7315..7334)
                     /label=pBR322ori-F
                     /note="pBR322 origin, forward primer"
     primer_bind     complement(7929..7945)
                     /label=M13 fwd
                     /note="common sequencing primer, one of multiple similar
                     variants"
     CDS             complement(8042..9241)
                     /codon_start=1
                     /gene="tetA"
                     /product="tetracycline efflux protein"
                     /label=TcR
                     /note="confers resistance to tetracycline"
                     /translation="MKPNIPLIVILSTVALDAVGIGLIMPVLPGLLRDLVHSNDVTAHY
                     GILLALYALVQFACAPVLGALSDRFGRRPILLVSLAGATVDYAIMATAPFLWVLYIGRI
                     VAGITGATGAVAGAYIADITDGDERARHFGFMSACFGFGMVAGPVLGGLMGGFSPHAPF
                     FAAAALNGLNFLTGCFLLPESHKGERRPLRREALNPLASFRWARGMTVVAALMAVFFIM
                     QLVGQVPAALWVIFGEDRFHWDATTIGISLAAFGILHSLAQAMITGPVAARLGERRALM
                     LGMIADGTGYILLAFATRGWMAFPIMVLLASGGIGMPALQAMLSRQVDEERQGQLQGSL
                     AALTSLTSIVGPLLFTAIYAASITTWNGWAWIAGAALYLLCLPALRRGLWSGAGQRADR
                     "
     CDS             9347..9997
                     /codon_start=1
                     /gene="tetR"
                     /product="tetracycline resistance regulatory protein"
                     /label=TetR
                     /translation="MTKLQPNTVIRAALDLLNEVGVDGLTTRKLAERLGVQQPALYWHF
                     RNKRALLDALAEAMLAENHTHSVPRADDDWRSFLIGNARSFRQALLAYRDGARIHAGTR
                     PGAPQMETADAQLRFLCEAGFSAGDAVNALMTISYFTVGAVLEEQAGDSDAGERGGTVE
                     QAPLSPLLRAAIDAFDEAGPDAAFEQGLAVIVDGLAKRRLVVRNVEGPRKGDD"
     oriT            10291..10400
                     /note="incP origin of transfer"
ORIGIN
        1 cgtgcgaaaa aggatggata taccgaaaaa atcgctataa tgaccccgaa gcagggttat
       61 gcagcggaaa agatccgtcg acggccgctc tagaactagt ggatccaaat aaaacgaaag
      121 gctcagtcga aagactgggc ctttcgtttt atctgttgtt tgtcgcatta tacgcaaggc
      181 gacaaggtgc tgatgccgct ggcgattcag gttcatcatg ccgtttgtga tggcttccat
      241 gtcggcagaa tgcttaatga attacaacag tttttatata agcttagcgc taccggactc
      301 agatccagat cgaaatgtac cggctgaact ggtggaagca cgttgagcct cgtcaaggac
      361 tcatgaagcg cgtccctgct ctcagtcgcc tgctcgttac gcctgaggtg tcaaaacacc
      421 gtctgttcat ttggctagac gctagagttc ttccggatca caagctccag gtcgttacac
      481 tcgatgacga ctgctcattc ggagttttac actcaaggtt ccacgaggtg tgggctcttg
      541 cagcggggtc gtggcacggc tcaggcaatg atccgcgcta caccatctcc accaccttcg
      601 agaccttccc cttcccggaa ggcctgacgc ccaacatagc cgccgtcgac tatgagggcg
      661 acccgcgcgc ccaggccatc gccgcggcgg cggccgagct gaaccggctg cgggaagcct
      721 ggctcaatcc gcccgacctg gtgcggatcg agcccgaggt cgtgcccggc tatcccgacc
      781 gcgtgctgcc cgtcagcccc gaggcgggcg ccgagctgaa gaagcgcacc ctgaccaacc
      841 tctacaacca gcgcccggcc tggctggaca tggcccacca gcgcctggac gccgccgtcg
      901 ccgccgccta cggctggccc gacggcctga ccgacgacga gatcctggag cgcctgttcg
      961 ccctcaacca ggagcgcgcg gcggcggggc ggtaggttag acccctccaa aaccccgacc
     1021 tccccggcga aggccggggt ccagttacat ccggaacgct tggagtgggc ccgcctacgg
     1081 cctcgaccaa cccgcagtcg gcaaggggtt cgatctggac cccggcattc gccggggagg
     1141 tcggcagaga ggtcagaacc gcgtcttgca gccctgcttc agatgaaccc cgcgcaggaa
     1201 gccgcggcgg gccaggccgg cgtcgacggc ggcgttcatc tggcggtcgg cgggggcagc
     1261 gccggtgact tcgcgcacca ggccccggaa cgggatgatg ctgttgatca gggtcttgcc
     1321 accggcctcg gccagcttgc cggctcggtt ttcggcgtac tcggcgccga ccttgtagtc
     1381 gggccccagc gccgcgttca gcgccttcac ctcattggcc agggcctggc aggacttcag
     1441 acccgcgagg ctgtaggggt cgtcaaaggc cttggccagg accggcggca cctcgcgctt
     1501 ggacaggccg acgtcgcgca ccggctgggt gccgatgtcg acggccttct tgcccgcctc
     1561 gccccagcgg ccggacggtt cctcgggctt ggccggcggc ttgacctggg cgtgggcgct
     1621 ggaggccagc agcacggcgg cggctccggc catgatcagc agcttgttcg gcatcaaaag
     1681 cgccctcccg acaaaacacg ccacgggaac ggcaagcctc gccgccggtt cccgcccgca
     1741 agtccctcgg cacgaactct aaggcctgcg cacgatccat cgccaccaca aagcgtgtca
     1801 tcccggccga agcgcagcgg agagccggga cccagggcca caagcacggc gcttcgtcac
     1861 cccctgggtc ccggatagcg ctccgcgctt ccgggatgac acgggtttaa gcacttgggt
     1921 gagaagccct agttcggcgc gccgcccgct tccaggtcga acgcggcgtc gaaggcgtcg
     1981 tcgccaggaa ccgtcccttc cagggcggcg tcgaacaggt cttcgagcga tgaccagatg
     2041 aaggccatct gctccatgat cgtcgggacg ctggccggat cgaagccggg gtagaggtct
     2101 tccaccagcc acaggcccgt gccgggatcg aaggcgaagc ggcagccgat caggcggaac
     2161 tgggcgcggg ccatggtctc gaacagggcc gtcaggtcgc gggcggcgtc caggtcgtcg
     2221 tggtccagca ccaggcagcg gatctgcagc cagccgtggt cgggcagcag gtagaaggcg
     2281 ccctcgtcct gatcctcgcc cgaaacctcc agcccccggt cgatggcttc gacgacatag
     2341 ccggccgcgc ggcaggtgtc ggtgagcgcg gccagcaggg cggcttcctg gtcaggggtc
     2401 aggtcggtca tgggcaagag gtccaggtcg tggtttgtcg gcggcttcta gcatggaccg
     2461 cccgcgcccg tgaggccgag gatttcgcgc tggtcagaca acctacttgc cgtccccaca
     2521 tgttagcgct accaagtgcc gacgaacgcg cgccgccgac ggtgtcggcg cttcagacgc
     2581 tcgagttttg gggagacgac catatgcctg caggcgcctt aattaatatg catggtacct
     2641 taagatctcg agctcctgac tcaggaggta tcgatatgac caagccgtac tcgatcggcc
     2701 tggccatcgg caccaactcg gtgggctggg ccgtgaccac cgacaactac aaggtgccgt
     2761 cgaagaagat gaaggtgctg ggcaacacct cgaagaagta catcaagaag aacctgctgg
     2821 gcgtgctgct gttcgactcg ggcatcaccg ccgagggccg ccgcctgaag cgcaccgccc
     2881 gccgccgcta cacccgccgc cgcaaccgca tcctgtacct gcaggagatc ttctcgaccg
     2941 agatggccac cctggacgac gccttcttcc agcgcctgga cgactcgttc ctggtgccgg
     3001 acgacaagcg cgactcgaag tacccgatct tcggcaacct ggtggaggag aaggcctacc
     3061 acgacgagtt cccgaccatc taccacctgc gcaagtacct ggccgactcg accaagaagg
     3121 ccgacctgcg cctggtgtac ctggccctgg cccacatgat caagtaccgc ggccacttcc
     3181 tgatcgaggg cgagttcaac tcgaagaaca acgacatcca gaagaacttc caggacttcc
     3241 tggacaccta caacgccatc ttcgagtcgg acctgtcgct ggagaactcg aagcagctgg
     3301 aggagatcgt gaaggacaag atctcgaagc tggagaagaa ggaccgcatc ctgaagctgt
     3361 tcccgggcga gaagaactcg ggcatcttct cggagttcct gaagctgatc gtgggcaacc
     3421 aggccgactt ccgcaagtgc ttcaacctgg acgagaaggc ctcgctgcac ttctcgaagg
     3481 agtcgtacga cgaggacctg gagaccctgc tgggctacat cggcgacgac tactcggacg
     3541 tgttcctgaa ggccaagaag ctgtacgacg ccatcctgct gtcgggcttc ctgaccgtga
     3601 ccgacaacga gaccgaggcc ccgctgtcgt cggccatgat caagcgctac aacgagcaca
     3661 aggaggacct ggccctgctg aaggagtaca tccgcaacat ctcgctgaag acctacaacg
     3721 aggtgttcaa ggacgacacc aagaacggct acgccggcta catcgacggc aagaccaacc
     3781 aggaggactt ctacgtgtac ctgaagaagc tgctggccga gttcgagggc gccgactact
     3841 tcctggagaa gatcgaccgc gaggacttcc tgcgcaagca gcgcaccttc gacaacggct
     3901 cgatcccgta ccagatccac ctgcaggaga tgcgcgccat cctggacaag caggccaagt
     3961 tctacccgtt cctggccaag aacaaggagc gcatcgagaa gatcctgacc ttccgcatcc
     4021 cgtactacgt gggcccgctg gcccgcggca actcggactt cgcctggtcg atccgcaagc
     4081 gcaacgagaa gatcaccccg tggaacttcg aggacgtgat cgacaaggag tcgtcggccg
     4141 aggccttcat caaccgcatg acctcgttcg acctgtacct gccggaggag aaggtgctgc
     4201 cgaagcactc gctgctgtac gagaccttca acgtgtacaa cgagctgacc aaggtgcgct
     4261 tcatcgccga gtcgatgcgc gactaccagt tcctggactc gaagcagaag aaggacatcg
     4321 tgcgcctgta cttcaaggac aagcgcaagg tgaccgacaa ggacatcatc gagtacctgc
     4381 acgccatcta cggctacgac ggcatcgagc tgaagggcat cgagaagcag ttcaactcgt
     4441 cgctgtcgac ctaccacgac ctgctgaaca tcatcaacga caaggagttc ctggacgact
     4501 cgtcgaacga ggccatcatc gaggagatca tccacaccct gaccatcttc gaggaccgcg
     4561 agatgatcaa gcagcgcctg tcgaagttcg agaacatctt cgacaagtcg gtgctgaaga
     4621 agctgtcgcg ccgccactac accggctggg gcaagctgtc ggccaagctg atcaacggca
     4681 tccgcgacga gaagtcgggc aacaccatcc tggactacct gatcgacgac ggcatctcga
     4741 accgcaactt catgcagctg atccacgacg acgccctgtc gttcaagaag aagatccaga
     4801 aggcccagat catcggcgac gaggacaagg gcaacatcaa ggaggtggtg aagtcgctgc
     4861 cgggctcgcc ggccatcaag aagggcatcc tgcagtcgat caagatcgtg gacgagctgg
     4921 tgaaggtgat gggcggccgc aagccggagt cgatcgtggt ggagatggcc cgcgagaacc
     4981 agtacaccaa ccagggcaag tcgaactcgc agcagcgcct gaagcgcctg gagaagtcgc
     5041 tgaaggagct gggctcgaag atcctgaagg agaacatccc ggccaagctg tcgaagatcg
     5101 acaacaacgc cctgcagaac gaccgcctgt acctgtacta cctgcagaac ggcaaggaca
     5161 tgtacaccgg cgacgacctg gacatcgacc gcctgtcgaa ctacgacatc gacgccatca
     5221 tcccgcaggc cttcctgaag gacaactcga tcgacaacaa ggtgctggtg tcgtcggcct
     5281 cgaaccgcgg caagtcggac gacgtgccgt cgctggaggt ggtgaagaag cgcaagacct
     5341 tctggtacca gctgctgaag tcgaagctga tctcgcagcg caagttcgac aacctgacca
     5401 aggccgagcg cggcggcctg tcgccggagg acaaggccgg cttcatccag cgccagctgg
     5461 tggagacccg ccagatcacc aagcacgtgg cccgcctgct ggacgagaag ttcaacaaca
     5521 agaaggacga gaacaaccgc gccgtgcgca ccgtgaagat catcaccctg aagtcgaccc
     5581 tggtgtcgca gttccgcaag gacttcgagc tgtacaaggt gcgcgagatc aacgacttcc
     5641 accacgccca cgacgcctac ctgaacgccg tggtggcctc ggccctgctg aagaagtacc
     5701 cgaagctgga gccggagttc gtgtacggcg actacccgaa gtacaactcg ttccgcgagc
     5761 gcaagtcggc caccgagaag gtgtacttct actcgaacat catgaacatc ttcaagaagt
     5821 cgatctcgct ggccgacggc cgcgtgatcg agcgcccgct gatcgaggtg aacgaggaga
     5881 ccggcgagtc ggtgtggaac aaggagtcgg acctggccac cgtgcgccgc gtgctgtcgt
     5941 acccgcaggt gaacgtggtg aagaaggtgg aggagcagaa ccacggcctg gaccgcggca
     6001 agccgaaggg cctgttcaac gccaacctgt cgtcgaagcc gaagccgaac tcgaacgaga
     6061 acctggtggg cgccaaggag tacctggacc cgaagaagta cggcggctac gccggcatct
     6121 cgaactcgtt caccgtgctg gtgaagggca ccatcgagaa gggcgccaag aagaagatca
     6181 ccaacgtgct ggagttccag ggcatctcga tcctggaccg catcaactac cgcaaggaca
     6241 agctgaactt cctgctggag aagggctaca aggacatcga gctgatcatc gagctgccga
     6301 agtactcgct gttcgagctg tcggacggct cgcgccgcat gctggcctcg atcctgtcga
     6361 ccaacaacaa gcgcggcgag atccacaagg gcaaccagat cttcctgtcg cagaagttcg
     6421 tgaagctgct gtaccacgcc aagcgcatct cgaacaccat caacgagaac caccgcaagt
     6481 acgtggagaa ccacaagaag gagttcgagg agctgttcta ctacatcctg gagttcaacg
     6541 agaactacgt gggcgccaag aagaacggca agctgctgaa ctcggccttc cagtcgtggc
     6601 agaaccactc gatcgacgag ctgtgctcgt cgttcatcgg cccgaccggc tcggagcgca
     6661 agggcctgtt cgagctgacc tcgcgcggct cggccgccga cttcgagttc ctgggcgtga
     6721 agatcccgcg ctaccgcgac tacaccccgt cgtcgctgct gaaggacgcc accctgatcc
     6781 accagtcggt gaccggcctg tacgagaccc gcatcgacct ggccaagctg ggcgagggct
     6841 aaatactctg gccatttttc tttaccgcct ttgagtgagc tgataccgct cgccgcagcc
     6901 gaacgaccga gcgcaacgcg tgcggccgct gattagctaa gcagaaggcc atcctgacgg
     6961 atgccttttt cgcttgctag ctgcagcccg ggggatccac tagttctaga gcggccattc
     7021 actggccgtc gttttacaac gtcgtgactg ggaaaaccct ggcgttaccc aacttaatcg
     7081 ccttgcagca catccccctt tcgccagcgg tatcagctca ctcaaaggcg gtaatacggt
     7141 tatccacaga atcaggggat aacgcaggaa agaacatgtg agcaaaaggc cagcaaaagg
     7201 ccaggaaccg taaaaaggcc gcgttgctgg cgtttttcca taggctccgc ccccctgacg
     7261 agcatcacaa aaatcgacgc tcaagtcaga ggtggcgaaa cccgacagga ctataaagat
     7321 accaggcgtt tccccctgga agctccctcg tgcgctctcc tgttccgacc ctgccgctta
     7381 ccggatacct gtccgccttt ctcccttcgg gaagcgtggc gctttctcat agctcacgct
     7441 gtaggtatct cagttcggtg taggtcgttc gctccaagct gggctgtgtg cacgaacccc
     7501 ccgttcagcc cgaccgctgc gccttatccg gtaactatcg tcttgagtcc aacccggtaa
     7561 gacacgactt atcgccactg gcagcagcca ctggtaacag gattagcaga gcgaggtatg
     7621 taggcggtgc tacagagttc ttgaagtggt ggcctaacta cggctacact agaagaacag
     7681 tatttggtat ctgcgctctg ctgaagccag ttaccttcgg aaaaagagtt ggtagctctt
     7741 gatccggcaa acaaaccacc gctggtagcg gtggtttttt tgtttgcaag cagcagatta
     7801 cgcgcagaaa aaaaggatct caagaagatc ctttgatctt ttctacgggg tctgacgctc
     7861 agtggaacga aaactcacgt taagggattt tggtcatacg aggccctttc gtcttcaaga
     7921 attaattcac tggccgtcgt tttacaacgt cgtgactggg aaaaccctgg cgttacccaa
     7981 cttaatcgcc ttgcagcaca tccccctttc gccagcagat ccgtccctat cgtttccacg
     8041 atcagcgatc ggctcgttgc cctgcgccgc tccaaagccc gcgacgcagc gccggcaggc
     8101 agagcaagta gagggcagcg cctgcaatcc atgcccaccc gttccacgtt gttatagaag
     8161 ccgcatagat cgccgtgaag aggaggggtc cgacgatcga ggtcaggctg gtgagcgccg
     8221 ccagtgagcc ttgcagctgc ccctgacgtt cctcatccac ctgcctggac aacattgctt
     8281 gcagcgccgg cattccgatg ccacccgaag caagcaggac catgatcggg aacgccatcc
     8341 atccccgtgt cgcgaaggca agcaggatgt agcctgtgcc gtcggcaatc attccgagca
     8401 tgagtgcccg cctttcgccg agccgggcgg ctacagggcc ggtgatcatt gcctgggcga
     8461 gtgaatgcag aatgccaaat gcggcaagcg aaatgccgat cgtggtcgcg tcccagtgaa
     8521 agcgatcctc gccgaaaatg acccaaagcg cggccggcac ctgtccgaca agttgcatga
     8581 tgaagaagac cgccatcagg gcggcgacga cggtcatgcc ccgggcccac cggaacgaag
     8641 cgagcgggtt gagagcctcc cggcgtaacg gccggcgttc gcctttgtgc gactccggca
     8701 aaaggaaaca gcccgtcagg aaattgaggc cgttcaaggc tgccgcggcg aagaacggag
     8761 cgtgggggga gaaaccgccc atcagcccac cgagcacagg tcccgcgacc atcccgaacc
     8821 cgaaacaggc gctcatgaag ccgaagtgcc gcgcgcgctc atcgccatca gtgatatcgg
     8881 caatataagc gccggctacc gccccagtcg ccccggtgat gccggccacg atccgcccga
     8941 tatagagaac ccaaaggaaa ggcgctgtcg ccatgatggc gtagtcgaca gtggcgccgg
     9001 ccagcgagac gagcaagatt ggccgccgcc cgaaacgatc tgacagcgcg cccagcacag
     9061 gtgcgcaggc aaattgcacc aacgcataca gcgccagcag aatgccatag tgggcggtga
     9121 cgtcgttcga gtgaaccaga tcgcgcagga ggcccggcag caccggcata atcaggccga
     9181 tgccgacagc gtcgagcgcg acagtgctca gaattacgat caggggtatg ttgggtttca
     9241 cgtctggcct ccggaccagc ctccgctggt ccgattgaac gcgcggattc tttatcactg
     9301 ataagttggt ggacatatta tgtttatcag tgataaagtg tcaagcatga caaagttgca
     9361 gccgaataca gtgatccgtg ccgccctgga cctgttgaac gaggtcggcg tagacggtct
     9421 gacgacacgc aaactggcgg aacggttggg ggttcagcag ccggcgcttt actggcactt
     9481 caggaacaag cgggcgctgc tcgacgcact ggccgaagcc atgctggcgg agaatcatac
     9541 gcattcggtg ccgagagccg acgacgactg gcgctcattt ctgatcggga atgcccgcag
     9601 cttcaggcag gcgctgctcg cctaccgcga tggcgcgcgc atccatgccg gcacgcgacc
     9661 gggcgcaccg cagatggaaa cggccgacgc gcagcttcgc ttcctctgcg aggcgggttt
     9721 ttcggccggg gacgccgtca atgcgctgat gacaatcagc tacttcactg ttggggccgt
     9781 gcttgaggag caggccggcg acagcgatgc cggcgagcgc ggcggcaccg ttgaacaggc
     9841 tccgctctcg ccgctgttgc gggccgcgat agacgccttc gacgaagccg gtccggacgc
     9901 agcgttcgag cagggactcg cggtgattgt cgatggattg gcgaaaagga ggctcgttgt
     9961 caggaacgtt gaaggaccga gaaagggtga cgattgatca ggaccgctgc cggagcgcaa
    10021 cccactcact acagcagagc catgtagaca acatcccctc cccctttcca ccgcgtcaga
    10081 cgcccgtagc agcccgctac gggctttttc atgccctgcc ctagcgtcca agcctcacgg
    10141 ccgcgctcgg cctctctggc ggccttctgg cgctcctgct gcggcgtccg ctcgtatgat
    10201 gatatatttt tatcttgtgc aatgtaacat cagagatttt gagacacaac gtggctttcc
    10261 cccccccccc ccaccgcggt ggcggccgcc ccggccagcc tcgcagagca ggattcccgt
    10321 tgagcaccgc caggtgcgaa taagggacag tgaagaagga acacccgctc gcgggtgggc
    10381 ctacttcacc tatcctgccc ggctgacgcc gttggataca ccaaggaaag tctacacgaa
    10441 ccctttggca aaatcctgta tat
//
