Features (pLannotate 1.2.2; 14 found; start..end, strand, type, name):
      1..19      +  misc_feature   MCS (fragment): pBluescript multiple cloning site
     21..130     -  oriT           oriT: incP origin of transfer
    275..299     +  misc_feature   MCS (fragment): pBluescript multiple cloning site
    299..345     +  terminator     rrnB T1 terminator: transcription terminator T1 from the E. coli rrnB gene
    360..464     +  CDS            CmR (fragment): chloramphenicol acetyltransferase; cat; confers resistance to chloramphenicol
    478..498     +  misc_feature   MCS (fragment): multiple cloning site
   2869..7032    +  CDS            cas9-2: CAS9B_STRTD - Also known as csn1. Experimental evidence at protein level: Swiss-Prot protein existence level 1. CRISPR (clustered regularly interspaced short palindromic repeat) is an adaptive immune system that provides protection against mobile genetic elements (viruses, transposable elements and conjugative plasmids). CRISPR clusters contain spacers, sequences complementary to antecedent mobile elements, and target invading nucleic acids. CRISPR clusters are transcribed and processed into CRISPR RNA (crRNA). In type II CRISPR systems correct processing of pre-crRNA requires a trans- encoded
   7136..7156    +  terminator     rrnB T2 terminator (fragment): transcription terminator T2 from the E. coli rrnB gene
   7174..7209    -  misc_feature   MCS (fragment): pBluescript multiple cloning site
   7210..7301    +  CDS            lacZα (fragment): LacZα fragment of β-galactosidase; lacZ fragment
   7428..8016    -  rep_origin     ori: high-copy-number ColE1/pMB1/pBR322/pUC origin of replication
   8118..8209    +  CDS            lacZα (fragment): LacZα fragment of β-galactosidase; lacZ fragment
   8235..9434    -  CDS            TcR (fragment): tetracycline efflux protein; tetA; confers resistance to tetracycline
   9540..10190   +  CDS            TetR (fragment): tetracycline resistance regulatory protein; tetR
>Addgene plasmid #133317 | pXGFPC-5 Pxyl-dcas9 (Sth3) | depositor full sequence | sequence record 258474 | pXGFPC-5 Pxyl-dcas9 (Sth3) sequence 10463 bps
CCACCGCGGTGGCGGCCGCCCCGGCCAGCCTCGCAGAGCAGGATTCCCGTTGAGCACCGCCAGGTGCGAA
TAAGGGACAGTGAAGAAGGAACACCCGCTCGCGGGTGGGCCTACTTCACCTATCCTGCCCGGCTGACGCC
GTTGGATACACCAAGGAAAGTCTACACGAACCCTTTGGCAAAATCCTGTATATCGTGCGAAAAAGGATGG
ATATACCGAAAAAATCGCTATAATGACCCCGAAGCAGGGTTATGCAGCGGAAAAGATCCGTCGACGGCCG
CTCTAGAACTAGTGGATCCAAATAAAACGAAAGGCTCAGTCGAAAGACTGGGCCTTTCGTTTTATCTGTT
GTTTGTCGCATTATACGCAAGGCGACAAGGTGCTGATGCCGCTGGCGATTCAGGTTCATCATGCCGTTTG
TGATGGCTTCCATGTCGGCAGAATGCTTAATGAATTACAACAGTTTTTATATAAGCTTAGCGCTACCGGA
CTCAGATCCAGATCGAAATGTACCGGCTGAACTGGTGGAAGCACGTTGAGCCTCGTCAAGGACTCATGAA
GCGCGTCCCTGCTCTCAGTCGCCTGCTCGTTACGCCTGAGGTGTCAAAACACCGTCTGTTCATTTGGCTA
GACGCTAGAGTTCTTCCGGATCACAAGCTCCAGGTCGTTACACTCGATGACGACTGCTCATTCGGAGTTT
TACACTCAAGGTTCCACGAGGTGTGGGCTCTTGCAGCGGGGTCGTGGCACGGCTCAGGCAATGATCCGCG
CTACACCATCTCCACCACCTTCGAGACCTTCCCCTTCCCGGAAGGCCTGACGCCCAACATAGCCGCCGTC
GACTATGAGGGCGACCCGCGCGCCCAGGCCATCGCCGCGGCGGCGGCCGAGCTGAACCGGCTGCGGGAAG
CCTGGCTCAATCCGCCCGACCTGGTGCGGATCGAGCCCGAGGTCGTGCCCGGCTATCCCGACCGCGTGCT
GCCCGTCAGCCCCGAGGCGGGCGCCGAGCTGAAGAAGCGCACCCTGACCAACCTCTACAACCAGCGCCCG
GCCTGGCTGGACATGGCCCACCAGCGCCTGGACGCCGCCGTCGCCGCCGCCTACGGCTGGCCCGACGGCC
TGACCGACGACGAGATCCTGGAGCGCCTGTTCGCCCTCAACCAGGAGCGCGCGGCGGCGGGGCGGTAGGT
TAGACCCCTCCAAAACCCCGACCTCCCCGGCGAAGGCCGGGGTCCAGTTACATCCGGAACGCTTGGAGTG
GGCCCGCCTACGGCCTCGACCAACCCGCAGTCGGCAAGGGGTTCGATCTGGACCCCGGCATTCGCCGGGG
AGGTCGGCAGAGAGGTCAGAACCGCGTCTTGCAGCCCTGCTTCAGATGAACCCCGCGCAGGAAGCCGCGG
CGGGCCAGGCCGGCGTCGACGGCGGCGTTCATCTGGCGGTCGGCGGGGGCAGCGCCGGTGACTTCGCGCA
CCAGGCCCCGGAACGGGATGATGCTGTTGATCAGGGTCTTGCCACCGGCCTCGGCCAGCTTGCCGGCTCG
GTTTTCGGCGTACTCGGCGCCGACCTTGTAGTCGGGCCCCAGCGCCGCGTTCAGCGCCTTCACCTCATTG
GCCAGGGCCTGGCAGGACTTCAGACCCGCGAGGCTGTAGGGGTCGTCAAAGGCCTTGGCCAGGACCGGCG
GCACCTCGCGCTTGGACAGGCCGACGTCGCGCACCGGCTGGGTGCCGATGTCGACGGCCTTCTTGCCCGC
CTCGCCCCAGCGGCCGGACGGTTCCTCGGGCTTGGCCGGCGGCTTGACCTGGGCGTGGGCGCTGGAGGCC
AGCAGCACGGCGGCGGCTCCGGCCATGATCAGCAGCTTGTTCGGCATCAAAAGCGCCCTCCCGACAAAAC
ACGCCACGGGAACGGCAAGCCTCGCCGCCGGTTCCCGCCCGCAAGTCCCTCGGCACGAACTCTAAGGCCT
GCGCACGATCCATCGCCACCACAAAGCGTGTCATCCCGGCCGAAGCGCAGCGGAGAGCCGGGACCCAGGG
CCACAAGCACGGCGCTTCGTCACCCCCTGGGTCCCGGATAGCGCTCCGCGCTTCCGGGATGACACGGGTT
TAAGCACTTGGGTGAGAAGCCCTAGTTCGGCGCGCCGCCCGCTTCCAGGTCGAACGCGGCGTCGAAGGCG
TCGTCGCCAGGAACCGTCCCTTCCAGGGCGGCGTCGAACAGGTCTTCGAGCGATGACCAGATGAAGGCCA
TCTGCTCCATGATCGTCGGGACGCTGGCCGGATCGAAGCCGGGGTAGAGGTCTTCCACCAGCCACAGGCC
CGTGCCGGGATCGAAGGCGAAGCGGCAGCCGATCAGGCGGAACTGGGCGCGGGCCATGGTCTCGAACAGG
GCCGTCAGGTCGCGGGCGGCGTCCAGGTCGTCGTGGTCCAGCACCAGGCAGCGGATCTGCAGCCAGCCGT
GGTCGGGCAGCAGGTAGAAGGCGCCCTCGTCCTGATCCTCGCCCGAAACCTCCAGCCCCCGGTCGATGGC
TTCGACGACATAGCCGGCCGCGCGGCAGGTGTCGGTGAGCGCGGCCAGCAGGGCGGCTTCCTGGTCAGGG
GTCAGGTCGGTCATGGGCAAGAGGTCCAGGTCGTGGTTTGTCGGCGGCTTCTAGCATGGACCGCCCGCGC
CCGTGAGGCCGAGGATTTCGCGCTGGTCAGACAACCTACTTGCCGTCCCCACATGTTAGCGCTACCAAGT
GCCGACGAACGCGCGCCGCCGACGGTGTCGGCGCTTCAGACGCTCGAGTTTTGGGGAGACGACCATATGC
CTGCAGGCGCCTTAATTAATATGCATGGTACCTTAAGATCTCGAGCTCCTGACTCAGGAGGTATCGATAT
GACCAAGCCGTACTCGATCGGCCTGGCCATCGGCACCAACTCGGTGGGCTGGGCCGTGACCACCGACAAC
TACAAGGTGCCGTCGAAGAAGATGAAGGTGCTGGGCAACACCTCGAAGAAGTACATCAAGAAGAACCTGC
TGGGCGTGCTGCTGTTCGACTCGGGCATCACCGCCGAGGGCCGCCGCCTGAAGCGCACCGCCCGCCGCCG
CTACACCCGCCGCCGCAACCGCATCCTGTACCTGCAGGAGATCTTCTCGACCGAGATGGCCACCCTGGAC
GACGCCTTCTTCCAGCGCCTGGACGACTCGTTCCTGGTGCCGGACGACAAGCGCGACTCGAAGTACCCGA
TCTTCGGCAACCTGGTGGAGGAGAAGGCCTACCACGACGAGTTCCCGACCATCTACCACCTGCGCAAGTA
CCTGGCCGACTCGACCAAGAAGGCCGACCTGCGCCTGGTGTACCTGGCCCTGGCCCACATGATCAAGTAC
CGCGGCCACTTCCTGATCGAGGGCGAGTTCAACTCGAAGAACAACGACATCCAGAAGAACTTCCAGGACT
TCCTGGACACCTACAACGCCATCTTCGAGTCGGACCTGTCGCTGGAGAACTCGAAGCAGCTGGAGGAGAT
CGTGAAGGACAAGATCTCGAAGCTGGAGAAGAAGGACCGCATCCTGAAGCTGTTCCCGGGCGAGAAGAAC
TCGGGCATCTTCTCGGAGTTCCTGAAGCTGATCGTGGGCAACCAGGCCGACTTCCGCAAGTGCTTCAACC
TGGACGAGAAGGCCTCGCTGCACTTCTCGAAGGAGTCGTACGACGAGGACCTGGAGACCCTGCTGGGCTA
CATCGGCGACGACTACTCGGACGTGTTCCTGAAGGCCAAGAAGCTGTACGACGCCATCCTGCTGTCGGGC
TTCCTGACCGTGACCGACAACGAGACCGAGGCCCCGCTGTCGTCGGCCATGATCAAGCGCTACAACGAGC
ACAAGGAGGACCTGGCCCTGCTGAAGGAGTACATCCGCAACATCTCGCTGAAGACCTACAACGAGGTGTT
CAAGGACGACACCAAGAACGGCTACGCCGGCTACATCGACGGCAAGACCAACCAGGAGGACTTCTACGTG
TACCTGAAGAAGCTGCTGGCCGAGTTCGAGGGCGCCGACTACTTCCTGGAGAAGATCGACCGCGAGGACT
TCCTGCGCAAGCAGCGCACCTTCGACAACGGCTCGATCCCGTACCAGATCCACCTGCAGGAGATGCGCGC
CATCCTGGACAAGCAGGCCAAGTTCTACCCGTTCCTGGCCAAGAACAAGGAGCGCATCGAGAAGATCCTG
ACCTTCCGCATCCCGTACTACGTGGGCCCGCTGGCCCGCGGCAACTCGGACTTCGCCTGGTCGATCCGCA
AGCGCAACGAGAAGATCACCCCGTGGAACTTCGAGGACGTGATCGACAAGGAGTCGTCGGCCGAGGCCTT
CATCAACCGCATGACCTCGTTCGACCTGTACCTGCCGGAGGAGAAGGTGCTGCCGAAGCACTCGCTGCTG
TACGAGACCTTCAACGTGTACAACGAGCTGACCAAGGTGCGCTTCATCGCCGAGTCGATGCGCGACTACC
AGTTCCTGGACTCGAAGCAGAAGAAGGACATCGTGCGCCTGTACTTCAAGGACAAGCGCAAGGTGACCGA
CAAGGACATCATCGAGTACCTGCACGCCATCTACGGCTACGACGGCATCGAGCTGAAGGGCATCGAGAAG
CAGTTCAACTCGTCGCTGTCGACCTACCACGACCTGCTGAACATCATCAACGACAAGGAGTTCCTGGACG
ACTCGTCGAACGAGGCCATCATCGAGGAGATCATCCACACCCTGACCATCTTCGAGGACCGCGAGATGAT
CAAGCAGCGCCTGTCGAAGTTCGAGAACATCTTCGACAAGTCGGTGCTGAAGAAGCTGTCGCGCCGCCAC
TACACCGGCTGGGGCAAGCTGTCGGCCAAGCTGATCAACGGCATCCGCGACGAGAAGTCGGGCAACACCA
TCCTGGACTACCTGATCGACGACGGCATCTCGAACCGCAACTTCATGCAGCTGATCCACGACGACGCCCT
GTCGTTCAAGAAGAAGATCCAGAAGGCCCAGATCATCGGCGACGAGGACAAGGGCAACATCAAGGAGGTG
GTGAAGTCGCTGCCGGGCTCGCCGGCCATCAAGAAGGGCATCCTGCAGTCGATCAAGATCGTGGACGAGC
TGGTGAAGGTGATGGGCGGCCGCAAGCCGGAGTCGATCGTGGTGGAGATGGCCCGCGAGAACCAGTACAC
CAACCAGGGCAAGTCGAACTCGCAGCAGCGCCTGAAGCGCCTGGAGAAGTCGCTGAAGGAGCTGGGCTCG
AAGATCCTGAAGGAGAACATCCCGGCCAAGCTGTCGAAGATCGACAACAACGCCCTGCAGAACGACCGCC
TGTACCTGTACTACCTGCAGAACGGCAAGGACATGTACACCGGCGACGACCTGGACATCGACCGCCTGTC
GAACTACGACATCGACGCCATCATCCCGCAGGCCTTCCTGAAGGACAACTCGATCGACAACAAGGTGCTG
GTGTCGTCGGCCTCGAACCGCGGCAAGTCGGACGACGTGCCGTCGCTGGAGGTGGTGAAGAAGCGCAAGA
CCTTCTGGTACCAGCTGCTGAAGTCGAAGCTGATCTCGCAGCGCAAGTTCGACAACCTGACCAAGGCCGA
GCGCGGCGGCCTGTCGCCGGAGGACAAGGCCGGCTTCATCCAGCGCCAGCTGGTGGAGACCCGCCAGATC
ACCAAGCACGTGGCCCGCCTGCTGGACGAGAAGTTCAACAACAAGAAGGACGAGAACAACCGCGCCGTGC
GCACCGTGAAGATCATCACCCTGAAGTCGACCCTGGTGTCGCAGTTCCGCAAGGACTTCGAGCTGTACAA
GGTGCGCGAGATCAACGACTTCCACCACGCCCACGACGCCTACCTGAACGCCGTGGTGGCCTCGGCCCTG
CTGAAGAAGTACCCGAAGCTGGAGCCGGAGTTCGTGTACGGCGACTACCCGAAGTACAACTCGTTCCGCG
AGCGCAAGTCGGCCACCGAGAAGGTGTACTTCTACTCGAACATCATGAACATCTTCAAGAAGTCGATCTC
GCTGGCCGACGGCCGCGTGATCGAGCGCCCGCTGATCGAGGTGAACGAGGAGACCGGCGAGTCGGTGTGG
AACAAGGAGTCGGACCTGGCCACCGTGCGCCGCGTGCTGTCGTACCCGCAGGTGAACGTGGTGAAGAAGG
TGGAGGAGCAGAACCACGGCCTGGACCGCGGCAAGCCGAAGGGCCTGTTCAACGCCAACCTGTCGTCGAA
GCCGAAGCCGAACTCGAACGAGAACCTGGTGGGCGCCAAGGAGTACCTGGACCCGAAGAAGTACGGCGGC
TACGCCGGCATCTCGAACTCGTTCACCGTGCTGGTGAAGGGCACCATCGAGAAGGGCGCCAAGAAGAAGA
TCACCAACGTGCTGGAGTTCCAGGGCATCTCGATCCTGGACCGCATCAACTACCGCAAGGACAAGCTGAA
CTTCCTGCTGGAGAAGGGCTACAAGGACATCGAGCTGATCATCGAGCTGCCGAAGTACTCGCTGTTCGAG
CTGTCGGACGGCTCGCGCCGCATGCTGGCCTCGATCCTGTCGACCAACAACAAGCGCGGCGAGATCCACA
AGGGCAACCAGATCTTCCTGTCGCAGAAGTTCGTGAAGCTGCTGTACCACGCCAAGCGCATCTCGAACAC
CATCAACGAGAACCACCGCAAGTACGTGGAGAACCACAAGAAGGAGTTCGAGGAGCTGTTCTACTACATC
CTGGAGTTCAACGAGAACTACGTGGGCGCCAAGAAGAACGGCAAGCTGCTGAACTCGGCCTTCCAGTCGT
GGCAGAACCACTCGATCGACGAGCTGTGCTCGTCGTTCATCGGCCCGACCGGCTCGGAGCGCAAGGGCCT
GTTCGAGCTGACCTCGCGCGGCTCGGCCGCCGACTTCGAGTTCCTGGGCGTGAAGATCCCGCGCTACCGC
GACTACACCCCGTCGTCGCTGCTGAAGGACGCCACCCTGATCCACCAGTCGGTGACCGGCCTGTACGAGA
CCCGCATCGACCTGGCCAAGCTGGGCGAGGGCTAAATACTCTGGCCATTTTTCTTTACCGCCTTTGAGTG
AGCTGATACCGCTCGCCGCAGCCGAACGACCGAGCGCAACGCGTGCGGCCGCTGATTAGCTAAGCAGAAG
GCCATCCTGACGGATGCCTTTTTCGCTTGCTAGCTGCAGCCCGGGGGATCCACTAGTTCTAGAGCGGCCA
TTCACTGGCCGTCGTTTTACAACGTCGTGACTGGGAAAACCCTGGCGTTACCCAACTTAATCGCCTTGCA
GCACATCCCCCTTTCGCCAGCGGTATCAGCTCACTCAAAGGCGGTAATACGGTTATCCACAGAATCAGGG
GATAACGCAGGAAAGAACATGTGAGCAAAAGGCCAGCAAAAGGCCAGGAACCGTAAAAAGGCCGCGTTGC
TGGCGTTTTTCCATAGGCTCCGCCCCCCTGACGAGCATCACAAAAATCGACGCTCAAGTCAGAGGTGGCG
AAACCCGACAGGACTATAAAGATACCAGGCGTTTCCCCCTGGAAGCTCCCTCGTGCGCTCTCCTGTTCCG
ACCCTGCCGCTTACCGGATACCTGTCCGCCTTTCTCCCTTCGGGAAGCGTGGCGCTTTCTCATAGCTCAC
GCTGTAGGTATCTCAGTTCGGTGTAGGTCGTTCGCTCCAAGCTGGGCTGTGTGCACGAACCCCCCGTTCA
GCCCGACCGCTGCGCCTTATCCGGTAACTATCGTCTTGAGTCCAACCCGGTAAGACACGACTTATCGCCA
CTGGCAGCAGCCACTGGTAACAGGATTAGCAGAGCGAGGTATGTAGGCGGTGCTACAGAGTTCTTGAAGT
GGTGGCCTAACTACGGCTACACTAGAAGAACAGTATTTGGTATCTGCGCTCTGCTGAAGCCAGTTACCTT
CGGAAAAAGAGTTGGTAGCTCTTGATCCGGCAAACAAACCACCGCTGGTAGCGGTGGTTTTTTTGTTTGC
AAGCAGCAGATTACGCGCAGAAAAAAAGGATCTCAAGAAGATCCTTTGATCTTTTCTACGGGGTCTGACG
CTCAGTGGAACGAAAACTCACGTTAAGGGATTTTGGTCATACGAGGCCCTTTCGTCTTCAAGAATTAATT
CACTGGCCGTCGTTTTACAACGTCGTGACTGGGAAAACCCTGGCGTTACCCAACTTAATCGCCTTGCAGC
ACATCCCCCTTTCGCCAGCAGATCCGTCCCTATCGTTTCCACGATCAGCGATCGGCTCGTTGCCCTGCGC
CGCTCCAAAGCCCGCGACGCAGCGCCGGCAGGCAGAGCAAGTAGAGGGCAGCGCCTGCAATCCATGCCCA
CCCGTTCCACGTTGTTATAGAAGCCGCATAGATCGCCGTGAAGAGGAGGGGTCCGACGATCGAGGTCAGG
CTGGTGAGCGCCGCCAGTGAGCCTTGCAGCTGCCCCTGACGTTCCTCATCCACCTGCCTGGACAACATTG
CTTGCAGCGCCGGCATTCCGATGCCACCCGAAGCAAGCAGGACCATGATCGGGAACGCCATCCATCCCCG
TGTCGCGAAGGCAAGCAGGATGTAGCCTGTGCCGTCGGCAATCATTCCGAGCATGAGTGCCCGCCTTTCG
CCGAGCCGGGCGGCTACAGGGCCGGTGATCATTGCCTGGGCGAGTGAATGCAGAATGCCAAATGCGGCAA
GCGAAATGCCGATCGTGGTCGCGTCCCAGTGAAAGCGATCCTCGCCGAAAATGACCCAAAGCGCGGCCGG
CACCTGTCCGACAAGTTGCATGATGAAGAAGACCGCCATCAGGGCGGCGACGACGGTCATGCCCCGGGCC
CACCGAACGAAGCTGAGCGGGTTGAGAGCCTCCCGGCGTAACGGCCGGCGTTCGCCTTTGTGCGACTCCG
GCAAAAGGAAACAGCCCGTCAGGAAATTGAGGCCGTTCAAGGCTGCCGCGGCGAAGAACGGAGCGTGGGG
GGAGAAACCGCCCATCAGCCCACCGAGCACAGGTCCCGCGACCATCCCGAACCCGAAACAGGCGCTCATG
AAGCCGAAGTGCCGCGCGCGCTCATCGCCATCAGTGATATCGGCAATATAAGCGCCGGCTACCGCCCCAG
TCGCCCCGGTGATGCCGGCCACGATCCGCCCGATATAGAGAACCCAAAGGAAAGGCGCTGTCGCCATGAT
GGCGTAGTCGACAGTGGCGCCGGCCAGCGAGACGAGCAAGATTGGCCGCCGCCCGAAACGATCCGACAGC
GCGCCCAGCACAGGTGCGCAGGCAAATTGCACCAACGCATACAGCGCCAGCAGAATGCCATAGTGGGCGG
TGACGTCGTTCGAGTGAACCAGATCGCGCAGGAGGCCCGGCAGCACCGGCATAATCAGGCCGATGCCGAC
AGCGTCGAGCGCGACAGTGCTCAGAATTACGATCAGGGGTATGTTGGGTTTCACGTCTGGCCTCCGGACC
AGCCTCCGCTGGTCCGATTGAACGCGCGGATTCTTTATCACTGATAAGTTGGTGGACATATTATGTTTAT
CAGTGATAAAGTGTCAAGCATGACAAAGTTGCAGCCGAATACAGTGATCCGTGCCGCCCTAGACCTGTTG
AACGAGGTCGGCGTAGACGGTCTGACGACACGCAAACTGGCGGAACGGTTGGGGGTTCAGCAGCCGGCGC
TTTACTGGCACTTCAGGAACAAGCGGGCGCTGCTCGACGCACTGGCCGAAGCCATGCTGGCGGAGAATCA
TAGCACTTCGGTGCCGAGAGCCGACGACGACTGGCGCTCATTTCTGACTGGGAATGCCCGCAGCTTCAGG
CAGGCGCTGCTCGCCTACCGCGATGGCGCGCGCATCCATGCCGGCACGCGACCGGGCGCACCGCAGATGG
AAACGGCCGACGCGCAGCTTCGCTTCCTCTGCGAGGCGGGTTTTTCGGCCGGGGACGCCGTCAATGCGCT
GATGACAATCAGCTACTTCACTGTTGGGGCCGTGCTTGAGGAGCAGGCCGGCGACAGCGATGCCGGCGAG
CGCGGCGGCACCGTTGAACAGGCTCCGCTCTCGCCGCTGTTGCGGGCCGCGATAGACGCCTTCGACGAAG
CCGGTCCGGACGCAGCGTTCGAGCAGGGACTCGCGGTGATTGTCGATGGATTGGCGAAAAGGAGGCTCGT
TGTCAGGAACGTTGAAGGACCGAGAAAGGGTGACGATTGATCAGGACCGCTGCCGGAGCGCAACCCACTC
ACTACAGCAGAGCCATGTAGACAACATCCCCTCCCCCTTTCCACCGCGTCAGACGCCCGTAGCAGCCCGC
TACGGGCTTTTTCATGCCCTGCCCTAGCGTCCAAGCCTCACGGCCGCGCTCGGCCTCTCTGGCGGCCTTC
TGGCGCTCCTGCTGCGGCGTCCGCTCGTATGATGATATATTTTTATCTTGTGCAATGTAACATCAGAGAT
TTTGAGACACAACGTGGCTTTCCCCCCCCCCCC
